Addgene plasmid #48961: sgRNA with rpr-1 promoter
Purpose: (Empty Backbone) to drive the sgRNA expression under RNase P non-coding RNA promoter
Depositing lab: Mario de Bono. Depositing organization: MRC Laboratory of Molecular Biology. Publication: Efficient genome editing in Caenorhabditis elegans by CRISPR-targeted homologous recombination. Chen C, Fenk LA, de Bono M. Nucleic Acids Res. 2013 Sep 5. 10.1093/nar/gkt805 PubMed 24013562.
Backbone
  Vector backbone: pMA-T
  Backbone manufacturer: life technologies
  Vector type: Worm Expression, CRISPR
  Promoter: rpr-1 promoter
Growth in bacteria
  Bacterial resistance: Ampicillin, 100 μg/mL
  Growth temperature: 37°C
  Growth strain: DH5alpha
  Copy number: High Copy
Gene/Insert
  Cloning method: Restriction Enzyme
  Sequencing primers: 5′ acaaaaaggctcagcctcaacc; 3′ tttgaaattttgagtgaggctcagag
Terms and licenses: Academic/Nonprofit Terms; Industry Terms: Not Available to Industry
How to cite: sgRNA with rpr-1 promoter was a gift from Mario de Bono (Addgene plasmid # 48961 ; http://n2t.net/addgene:48961 ; RRID:Addgene_48961)
