[The description below was written by a language model from this plasmid's Addgene catalogue record and pLannotate feature annotations shown in this document.]
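Description:
sgRNA with rpr-1 promoter is a small (about 3.4 kb) empty-backbone CRISPR plasmid for expressing single guide RNAs in the nematode Caenorhabditis elegans. It is built on the pMA-T cloning vector, a gene-synthesis-type backbone, and is maintained in E. coli at high copy through a ColE1/pUC-type origin of replication, with selection by ampicillin resistance (β-lactamase expressed from its own bla promoter). The automated annotation also picks up short remnants typical of cloning backbones: fragments of an M13 origin, lacZα, lacI and an RSF origin, plus a T7 promoter. These are partial matches and have no evident role in the construct's function in worms.

The functional cassette consists of the promoter of rpr-1, the gene for the RNase P non-coding RNA, placed to drive an sgRNA that ends in the Streptococcus pyogenes Cas9 guide RNA scaffold. Using the promoter of a small non-coding RNA gene is meant to yield a short, untranslated transcript suited to loading into Cas9. The rpr-1 promoter itself is not annotated in the feature table, though the unannotated region between the T7 promoter and the scaffold is where it would be expected. As an empty backbone, the plasmid carries no specific target. Users insert their own targeting sequence upstream of the scaffold by restriction enzyme cloning, but the record does not state which sites are used. The plasmid encodes no Cas9, so the nuclease must be supplied separately. The associated work concerns genome editing in C. elegans by CRISPR-targeted homologous recombination, which is the intended application.
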