Features (pLannotate 1.2.2; 9 found; start..end, strand, type, name):
      3..134     -  rep_origin     M13 ori (fragment): M13 bacteriophage origin of replication; arrow indicates direction of (+) strand synthesis
    155..311     -  CDS            lacZα (fragment): LacZα fragment of β-galactosidase; lacZ fragment
    320..338     +  promoter       T7 promoter: promoter for bacteriophage T7 RNA polymerase
    913..988     +  misc_RNA       gRNA scaffold: guide RNA scaffold for the Streptococcus pyogenes CRISPR/Cas9 system
   1474..1521    -  CDS            lacI (fragment): lac repressor; lacI; The lac repressor binds to the lac operator to inhibit transcription in E. coli. This inhibition can be relieved by adding lactose or isopropyl-β-D-thiogalactopyranoside (IPTG).
   1558..1598    -  rep_origin     RSF ori (fragment): Plasmids containing the RSF 1030 origin of replication can be propagated in E. coli cells that contain additional plasmids with compatible origins.
   1676..2264    -  rep_origin     ori: high-copy-number ColE1/pMB1/pBR322/pUC origin of replication
   2435..3295    -  CDS            AmpR: β-lactamase; bla; confers resistance to ampicillin, carbenicillin, and related antibiotics
   3296..3400    -  promoter       AmpR promoter: bla
>Addgene plasmid #48961 | sgRNA with rpr-1 promoter | depositor full sequence | sequence record 71633 | sgRNA with rpr-1 promoter sequence 3423 bps
CTAAATTGTAAGCGTTAATATTTTGTTAAAATTCGCGTTAAATTTTTGTTAAATCAGCTCATTTTTTAAC
CAATAGGCCGAAATCGGCAAAATCCCTTATAAATCAAAAGAATAGACCGAGATAGGGTTGAGTGGCCGCT
ACAGGGCGCTCCCATTCGCCATTCAGGCTGCGCAACTGTTGGGAAGGGCGTTTCGGTGCGGGCCTCTTCG
CTATTACGCCAGCTGGCGAAAGGGGGATGTGCTGCAAGGCGATTAAGTTGGGTAACGCCAGGGTTTTCCC
AGTCACGACGTTGTAAAACGACGGCCAGTGAGCGCGACGTAATACGACTCACTATAGGGCGAATTGGCGG
AAGGCCGTCAAGGCCACGTGTCTTGTCCAGGCGCGCCACGATTTCGGCTAAAAAATAGCGAAAAAACATC
AAATTTGTATTAAAAAGAAGCAGTTGAAATTTTGAGTGAGGCTCAGAGACTACAAACTACAAAAAGGCTC
AGCCTCAACCAATTTTTAGTGTTAAAAATTTGATTTTTTCAGTTAAAAACGATGGTTTTTGATGCTTTTT
ACCTATTTTACAGATAGAAAATTTTAAATTTCGCAAAAATCTTTAAAAATAAACTTTTTTGTTTGGTTTT
CGCTCGAAAATAGCTTTAAATTTGCAGTTTTTCTCTCAAAAACTCTAAATTTCATGCGTTCCACGTGGCT
TTCTATCAATTTAAATACTAATATTAATATTTTCTTCAAAATCTGCCACGTTACAGCCTGCCATAGCCTT
CTGAAACTCTACAATTCCCCTCTAATCACTAGCGCCGCCTCCCCGCACACTCAACACAGCGAGCGGCGGA
ACCCGCGGGGTGTCGGCCGCTCGGACACGCTCCCGTATATAACGACGCGGCGCGCGTCAAGTTGTGGAAT
TCGTTTTAGAGCTAGAAATAGCAAGTTAAAATAAGGCTAGTCCGTTATCAACTTGAAAAAGTGGCACCGA
GTCGGTGCTTTTGTGGGCTTCAGGCTTTCTGTTGGGCCGTTTTAGGCCAAATGATAGAAAGCCACGTGGA
AATCATGAATTTAAAGCTATTTTCGAGCGAAAATCAGAAAAAAAGTTTATTTTTTAAAGATTTTTGCTGA
ATTTTACATTTTCTAAATGTAAAATAGGTGAAAAGCATCAAAAACCATAGTTTTTAACTGAAAAAATCAA
ATTTTTAACACTAAAAATTGGTTGAGGCTGATCCTTTTTGTAGTTTGTAGTCTCTGAGCCTCACTCAAAA
TTTCAAAAGTTCTTTTTGATACAAATTTGATGATTTTTCGCTATTTTTCTAGCCGAAATCGTATTTTTCA
ACATTTTCTTAACAAAATTAGGATTTGCTCAAAATTGATATAACATTATTTAAAAGTACCGTTAAAGTTG
TACCAAAAATAGTGGAAATTTATTTTTTTTTATTAATTAATGGAGCACAAGACTGGCCTCATGGGCCTTC
CGCTCACTGCCCGCTTTCCAGTCGGGAAACCTGTCGTGCCAGCTGCATTAACATGGTCATAGCTGTTTCC
TTGCGTATTGGGCGCTCTCCGCTTCCTCGCTCACTGACTCGCTGCGCTCGGTCGTTCGGGTAAAGCCTGG
GGTGCCTAATGAGCAAAAGGCCAGCAAAAGGCCAGGAACCGTAAAAAGGCCGCGTTGCTGGCGTTTTTCC
ATAGGCTCCGCCCCCCTGACGAGCATCACAAAAATCGACGCTCAAGTCAGAGGTGGCGAAACCCGACAGG
ACTATAAAGATACCAGGCGTTTCCCCCTGGAAGCTCCCTCGTGCGCTCTCCTGTTCCGACCCTGCCGCTT
ACCGGATACCTGTCCGCCTTTCTCCCTTCGGGAAGCGTGGCGCTTTCTCATAGCTCACGCTGTAGGTATC
TCAGTTCGGTGTAGGTCGTTCGCTCCAAGCTGGGCTGTGTGCACGAACCCCCCGTTCAGCCCGACCGCTG
CGCCTTATCCGGTAACTATCGTCTTGAGTCCAACCCGGTAAGACACGACTTATCGCCACTGGCAGCAGCC
ACTGGTAACAGGATTAGCAGAGCGAGGTATGTAGGCGGTGCTACAGAGTTCTTGAAGTGGTGGCCTAACT
ACGGCTACACTAGAAGAACAGTATTTGGTATCTGCGCTCTGCTGAAGCCAGTTACCTTCGGAAAAAGAGT
TGGTAGCTCTTGATCCGGCAAACAAACCACCGCTGGTAGCGGTGGTTTTTTTGTTTGCAAGCAGCAGATT
ACGCGCAGAAAAAAAGGATCTCAAGAAGATCCTTTGATCTTTTCTACGGGGTCTGACGCTCAGTGGAACG
AAAACTCACGTTAAGGGATTTTGGTCATGAGATTATCAAAAAGGATCTTCACCTAGATCCTTTTAAATTA
AAAATGAAGTTTTAAATCAATCTAAAGTATATATGAGTAAACTTGGTCTGACAGTTACCAATGCTTAATC
AGTGAGGCACCTATCTCAGCGATCTGTCTATTTCGTTCATCCATAGTTGCCTGACTCCCCGTCGTGTAGA
TAACTACGATACGGGAGGGCTTACCATCTGGCCCCAGTGCTGCAATGATACCGCGAGAACCACGCTCACC
GGCTCCAGATTTATCAGCAATAAACCAGCCAGCCGGAAGGGCCGAGCGCAGAAGTGGTCCTGCAACTTTA
TCCGCCTCCATCCAGTCTATTAATTGTTGCCGGGAAGCTAGAGTAAGTAGTTCGCCAGTTAATAGTTTGC
GCAACGTTGTTGCCATTGCTACAGGCATCGTGGTGTCACGCTCGTCGTTTGGTATGGCTTCATTCAGCTC
CGGTTCCCAACGATCAAGGCGAGTTACATGATCCCCCATGTTGTGCAAAAAAGCGGTTAGCTCCTTCGGT
CCTCCGATCGTTGTCAGAAGTAAGTTGGCCGCAGTGTTATCACTCATGGTTATGGCAGCACTGCATAATT
CTCTTACTGTCATGCCATCCGTAAGATGCTTTTCTGTGACTGGTGAGTACTCAACCAAGTCATTCTGAGA
ATAGTGTATGCGGCGACCGAGTTGCTCTTGCCCGGCGTCAATACGGGATAATACCGCGCCACATAGCAGA
ACTTTAAAAGTGCTCATCATTGGAAAACGTTCTTCGGGGCGAAAACTCTCAAGGATCTTACCGCTGTTGA
GATCCAGTTCGATGTAACCCACTCGTGCACCCAACTGATCTTCAGCATCTTTTACTTTCACCAGCGTTTC
TGGGTGAGCAAAAACAGGAAGGCAAAATGCCGCAAAAAAGGGAATAAGGGCGACACGGAAATGTTGAATA
CTCATACTCTTCCTTTTTCAATATTATTGAAGCATTTATCAGGGTTATTGTCTCATGAGCGGATACATAT
TTGAATGTATTTAGAAAAATAAACAAATAGGGGTTCCGCGCACATTTCCCCGAAAAGTGCCAC
