>Addgene plasmid #48961 | sgRNA with rpr-1 promoter | addgene partial sequence | sequence record 72358 | T7 5'-TAATACGACTCACTATAGGG-3'
CGATTTCGGCTAAAAAATAGCGAAAAAACATCAAATTTGTATTAAAAAGAAGCAGTTGAAATTTTGAGTG
AGGCTCAGAGACTACAAACTACAAAAAGGCTCAGCCTCAACCAATTTTTAGTGTTAAAAATTTGATTTTT
TCAGTTAAAAACGATGGTTTTTGATGCTTTTTACCTATTTTACAGATAGAAAATTTTAAATTTCGCAAAA
ATCTTTAAAAATAAACTTTTTTGTTTGGTTTTCGCTCGAAAATAGCTTTAAATTTGCAGTTTTTCTCTCA
AAAACTCTAAATTTCATGCGTTCCACGTGGCTTTCTATCAATTTAAATACTAATATTAATATTTTCTTCA
AAATCTGCCACGTTACAGCCTGCCATAGCCTTCTGAAACTCTACAATTCCCCTCTAATCACTAGCGCCGC
CTCCCCGCACACTCAACACAGCGAGCGGCGGAACCCGCGGGGTGTCGGCCGCTCGGACACGCTCCCGTAT
ATAACGACGCGGCGCGCGTCAAGTTGTGGAATTCGTTTTAGAGCTAGAAATAGCAAGTTAAAATAAGGCT
AGTCCGTTATCAACTTGAAAAAGTGGCACCGAGTCGGTGCTTTTGTGGGCTTCAGGCTTTCTGTTGGGCC
GTTTTAGGCCAAATGATAGAAAGCCACGTGGAAATCATGAATTTAAAGCTATTTTCGAGCGAAAATCA
